Addgene plasmid #179036: pBBK52 pHomL-RPL18Bp-Neon(gfp)-Link-SED5-SSA1t-HomR (AmpR)
Purpose: Vector containing a yeast integration cassette for RPL18B-driven expression of Neon(gfp)-Link-SED5, a marker for the early Golgi
Depositing lab: Vincent Martin. Depositing organization: Concordia University. Publication: The MyLo CRISPR-Cas9 Toolkit: A Markerless Yeast Localization and Overexpression CRISPR-Cas9 Toolkit. Bean BDM, Whiteway M, Martin VJJ. G3 (Bethesda). 2022 Jun 16. pii: 6609175. doi: 10.1093/g3journal/jkac154. PubMed 35708612.
Backbone
  Vector backbone: pYTK089 (ColE1, AmpR)
  Vector type: Yeast Expression
Growth in bacteria
  Bacterial resistance: Ampicillin, 100 μg/mL
  Growth temperature: 37°C
  Growth strain: DH5alpha
  Copy number: High Copy
Gene/Insert
  Gene/Insert name: RPL18Bp-Neon(gfp)-Link-SED5
  Species: S. cerevisiae (budding yeast)
  Cloning method: Restriction Enzyme; 5′ cloning site Unknown (unknown if destroyed); 3′ cloning site Unknown (unknown if destroyed)
Terms and licenses: Academic/Nonprofit Terms; Industry Terms: Not Available to Industry
Depositor comments: Part of the Markerless Yeast Localization and Overexpression (MyLO) CRISPR-Cas9 Toolkit. Vector cloned using BsaI Golden Gate cloning
How to cite: pBBK52 pHomL-RPL18Bp-Neon(gfp)-Link-SED5-SSA1t-HomR (AmpR) was a gift from Vincent Martin (Addgene plasmid # 179036 ; http://n2t.net/addgene:179036 ; RRID:Addgene_179036)
