[The description below was written by a language model from this plasmid's Addgene catalogue record and pLannotate feature annotations shown in this document.]
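Description:
pBBK52 pHomL-RPL18Bp-Neon(gfp)-Link-SED5-SSA1t-HomR (AmpR) is a 6.7 kb yeast expression construct from the Markerless Yeast Localization and Overexpression (MyLO) CRISPR-Cas9 toolkit. It was assembled by BsaI Golden Gate cloning in the pYTK089 backbone. In E. coli it is maintained as a high-copy plasmid through a ColE1/pUC-type origin and is selected with ampicillin via the β-lactamase gene and its native promoter. It is not designed to replicate in yeast. Instead it carries an integration cassette bounded by left and right homology arms (HomL and HomR) that direct the payload into the Saccharomyces cerevisiae genome by homologous recombination.

The cassette uses the S. cerevisiae RPL18B promoter to drive an N-terminal fusion of the bright, fast-maturing monomeric green/yellow fluorescent protein mNeonGreen, joined through a short linker to SED5, with the SSA1 terminator named as the 3′ element. Sed5 is a t-SNARE needed for vesicular traffic between the endoplasmic reticulum and the Golgi, so the fusion serves as a fluorescent marker of the early Golgi for colocalization and protein localization studies. The automated annotation identifies the mNeonGreen and SED5 coding regions but does not label the promoter, linker, terminator or homology arms. It does detect short ARS1 and HIS3 promoter/coding fragments on either side of the cassette. Their positions suggest they lie within the homology arms rather than forming a working yeast origin or auxotrophic marker, though the record does not state the target locus. No intact yeast selectable marker is annotated, in keeping with the toolkit's markerless, Cas9-assisted integration strategy.
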