Features (pLannotate 1.2.2; 10 found; start..end, strand, type, name):
      1..861     -  CDS            AmpR: β-lactamase; bla; confers resistance to ampicillin, carbenicillin, and related antibiotics
    862..966     -  promoter       AmpR promoter: bla
   1069..1657    +  rep_origin     ori: high-copy-number ColE1/pMB1/pBR322/pUC origin of replication
   2391..2510    +  rep_origin     ARS1 (fragment): S. cerevisiae autonomously replicating sequence ARS1/ARS416
   2515..2561    +  promoter       HIS3 promoter (fragment): S. cerevisiae HIS3
   2562..2624    +  CDS            HIS3 (fragment): imidazoleglycerol-phosphate dehydratase, required for histidine biosynthesis; S. cerevisiae HIS3; yeast auxotrophic marker
   3528..4235    +  CDS            mNeonGreen: mNeonGreen is a basic (constitutively fluorescent) green/yellow fluorescent protein published in 2013, derived from Branchiostoma lanceolatum. It is reported to be a very rapidly-maturing monomer with moderate acid sensitivity.
   4263..5282    +  CDS            SED5: SED5_YEAST - Experimental evidence at protein level: Swiss-Prot protein existence level 1. Required for vesicular transport between the endoplasmic reticulum and the Golgi complex. Acts as a target organelle soluble NSF attachment protein receptor (t-SNARE). From Saccharomyces cerevisiae (strain ATCC 204508 / S288c) (Baker's yeast).
   6335..6361    +  rep_origin     ARS1 (fragment): S. cerevisiae autonomously replicating sequence ARS1/ARS416
   6458..6579    +  CDS            HIS3 (fragment): imidazoleglycerol-phosphate dehydratase, required for histidine biosynthesis; S. cerevisiae HIS3; yeast auxotrophic marker
>Addgene plasmid #179036 | pBBK52 pHomL-RPL18Bp-Neon(gfp)-Link-SED5-SSA1t-HomR (AmpR) | addgene full sequence | sequence record 360823 | Addgene NGS Result
TTACCAATGCTTAATCAGTGAGGCACCTATCTCAGCGATCTGTCTATTTCGTTCATCCATAGTTGCCTGA
CTCCCCGTCGTGTAGATAACTACGATACGGGAGGGCTTACCATCTGGCCCCAGTGCTGCAATGATACCGC
GGGACCCACGCTCACCGGCTCCAGATTTATCAGCAATAAACCAGCCAGCCGGAAGGGCCGAGCGCAGAAG
TGGTCCTGCAACTTTATCCGCCTCCATCCAGTCTATTAATTGTTGCCGGGAAGCTAGAGTAAGTAGTTCG
CCAGTTAATAGTTTGCGCAACGTTGTTGCCATTGCTACAGGCATCGTGGTGTCACGCTCGTCGTTTGGTA
TGGCTTCATTCAGCTCCGGTTCCCAACGATCAAGGCGAGTTACATGATCCCCCATGTTGTGCAAAAAAGC
GGTTAGCTCCTTCGGTCCTCCGATCGTTGTCAGAAGTAAGTTGGCCGCAGTGTTATCACTCATGGTTATG
GCAGCACTGCATAATTCTCTTACTGTCATGCCATCCGTAAGATGCTTTTCTGTGACTGGTGAGTACTCAA
CCAAGTCATTCTGAGAATAGTGTATGCGGCGACCGAGTTGCTCTTGCCCGGCGTCAATACGGGATAATAC
CGCGCCACATAGCAGAACTTTAAAAGTGCTCATCATTGGAAAACGTTCTTCGGGGCGAAAACTCTCAAGG
ATCTTACCGCTGTTGAGATCCAGTTCGATGTAACCCACTCGTGCACCCAACTGATCTTCAGCATCTTTTA
CTTTCACCAGCGTTTCTGGGTGAGCAAAAACAGGAAGGCAAAATGCCGCAAAAAAGGGAATAAGGGCGAC
ACGGAAATGTTGAATACTCATACTCTTCCTTTTTCAATATTATTGAAGCATTTATCAGGGTTATTGTCTC
ATGAGCGGATACATATTTGAATGTATTTAGAAAAATAAACAAATAGGGGTTCCGCGCACATTTCCCCGAA
AAGTGCCACCTGTCATGACCAAAATCCCTTAACGTGAGTTTTCGTTCCACTGAGCGTCAGACCCCGTAGA
AAAGATCAAAGGATCTTCTTGAGATCCTTTTTTTCTGCGCGTAATCTGCTGCTTGCAAACAAAAAAACCA
CCGCTACCAGCGGTGGTTTGTTTGCCGGATCAAGAGCTACCAACTCTTTTTCCGAAGGTAACTGGCTTCA
GCAGAGCGCAGATACCAAATACTGTTCTTCTAGTGTAGCCGTAGTTAGGCCACCACTTCAAGAACTCTGT
AGCACCGCCTACATACCTCGCTCTGCTAATCCTGTTACCAGTGGCTGCTGCCAGTGGCGATAAGTCGTGT
CTTACCGGGTTGGACTCAAGACGATAGTTACCGGATAAGGCGCAGCGGTCGGGCTGAACGGGGGGTTCGT
GCACACAGCCCAGCTTGGAGCGAACGACCTACACCGAACTGAGATACCTACAGCGTGAGCTATGAGAAAG
CGCCACGCTTCCCGAAGGGAGAAAGGCGGACAGGTATCCGGTAAGCGGCAGGGTCGGAACAGGAGAGCGC
ACGAGGGAGCTTCCAGGGGGAAACGCCTGGTATCTTTATAGTCCTGTCGGGTTTCGCCACCTCTGACTTG
AGCGTCGATTTTTGTGATGCTCGTCAGGGGGGCGGAGCCTATGGAAAAACGCCAGCAACGCGGCCTTTTT
ACGGTTCCTGGCCTTTTGCTGGCCTTTTGCTCACATGTTCTTTCCTGCGTTATCCCCTGATTCTGTGGAT
AACCGTGCGGCCGCCAATGTTATCTATTGGCAGATGTTCATACGGGGCTTTCAAATATTGATGAAATTAT
GTGATGTTTAGAAGAAGATTCGAACTGTTTTCAGTAGATTTGGTAACTGTGCAACCATAACTCATGCCCC
CTATTTATCGGCATTGAGATTGTAAAGGAAGTAAAACGCATTTTTGCAGATCTGTTCTCTTATGTATTTT
TAATCGTCCTTGTATGGAAGTATCAAAGGGGACGTTCTTCACCTCCTTGGAAAACGCAAACTTTCTTTTT
GCCTATCACAGTATCTTATCGAGCTAACTATTTTCGACACACATGAAAAAGCAGAAATATTAACGAAAAA
GAAAAGAAAGACCATGTCATGTACGGGCAATCAGAATATGCAAGATGAGCGGGAACGGGCGAAATGTGCA
CGCGCACAACTTACGAAACGCGGATGAGTCACTGACAGCCACCGCAGAGGTTCTGACTCCTACTGAGCTC
TATTGGAGGTGGCAGAACCGGTAATCCCACAGTGAGCAACTTGACAAACCAACAGATATAGGCTGTGTCT
TAAAATATACCATCCAATACCTTGATGAACTTTTCAAAGATGACTAAAATAAGTGAAATTTCAACATTAA
CTTCGAGCTGTAAACACAGTGGTTTCTTTGCATAAACACCATCAGCCTCAAGTCGTCAAGTAAAGATTTC
GTGTTCATGCAGATAGATAACAATCTATATGTTGATAATTAGCGTTGCCTCATCAATGCGTACACGAAGA
ATATACTAAAAAATGAGCAGGCAAGATAAACGAAGGCAAAGATGACAGAGCAGAAAGCCCTAGTAAAGCG
TATTACAAATGAAACCAAGATTCAGATTGCGATCCCTGAATTCGCATCTAGATGGTAGAGCCACAAACAG
CCGGTACAAGCAACGATCTCCAGGACCATCTGAATCATGCGCGGATGACACGAACTCACGACGGCGATCA
CAGACATTAACCCACAGTACAGACACTGCGACAACGTGGCAATTCGTCGCAATACCGTCTCACTGAACTG
GCCGATAATTGCAGACGAACGAAGAGGATGTCCAATATTTTTTTTAAGGAATAAGGATACTTCAAGACTA
GATTCCCCCCTGCATTCCCATCAGAACCGTAAACCTTGGCGCTTTCCTTGGGAAGTATTCAAGAAGTGCC
TTGTCCGGTTTCTGTGGCTCACAAACCAGCGCGCCCGATATGGCTTTCTTTTCACTTATGAATGTACCAG
TACGGGACAATTAGAACGCTCCTGTAACAATCTCTTTGCAAATGTGGGGTTACATTCTAACCATGTCACA
CTGCTGACGAAATTCAAAGTAAAAAAAAATGGGACCACGTCTTGAGAACGATAGATTTTCTTTATTTTAC
ATTGAACAGTCGTTGTCTCAGCGCGCTTTATGTTTTCATTCATACTTCATATTATAAAATAACAAAAGAA
GAATTTCATATTCACGCCCAAGAAATCAGGCTGCTTTCCAAATGCAATTGACACTTCATTAGCCATCACA
CAAAACTCTTTCTTGCTGGAGCTTCTTTTAAAAAAGACCTCAGTACACCAAACACGTTACCCGACCTCGT
TATTTTACGACAACTATGATAAAATTCTGAAGAAAAAATAAAAAAATTTTCATACTTCTTGCTTTTATTT
AAACCATTGAATGATTTCTTTTGAACAAAACTACCTGTTTCACCAAAGGAAATAGAAAGAAAAAATCAAT
TAGAAGAAAACAAAAAACAAAAGATCTATGGTTTCTAAGGGTGAAGAAGATAACATGGCTTCTTTGCCAG
CCACCCACGAGTTGCACATCTTCGGTTCCATTAACGGTGTCGACTTCGATATGGTCGGTCAAGGTACCGG
TAACCCAAACGACGGTTACGAAGAATTGAACTTGAAGTCTACCAAGGGCGACTTGCAGTTCTCCCCTTGG
ATTTTGGTTCCACACATCGGTTACGGTTTCCACCAATACTTGCCATACCCAGACGGTATGTCCCCATTCC
AAGCCGCCATGGTTGACGGTTCTGGTTACCAAGTCCACAGAACCATGCAATTCGAAGATGGTGCTTCCTT
GACCGTGAACTACAGATACACCTACGAAGGTTCTCACATCAAGGGCGAAGCCCAAGTTAAGGGTACCGGT
TTCCCTGCTGACGGTCCAGTCATGACTAACTCCTTGACCGCTGCTGACTGGTGTCGTTCCAAGAAAACCT
ACCCAAACGATAAGACCATCATTTCCACTTTCAAGTGGTCCTACACCACCGGTAACGGCAAGAGATACCG
CTCTACCGCTCGTACCACCTACACCTTCGCCAAGCCAATGGCTGCCAACTACTTGAAGAACCAGCCTATG
TACGTTTTCCGTAAGACCGAGCTGAAGCATTCCAAGACTGAATTGAACTTCAAGGAATGGCAAAAGGCTT
TCACCGACGTCATGGGTATGGACGAATTGTACAAGTCTGGTCCTTCTGGCCCAACTGGTTCTATGAACAT
AAAGGATAGAACTTCAGAATTTCAACAAAGTGTGTTGAGTTACAAGAAAAGAAACAAAAACTTTAGAGAA
CAGCAGAGGGAACGTCTACAAGAGAAAGAAAGTGAAAACTTTGCCAACAACACAACCGGCAATGGGAAAA
GTGTCTCTGAGTTTCAAAAAAAGGCTTCTGGCATAGCTCACGAAATTTCATCCACCGCACAATTATTATC
GAAATTAGCAGTGCTGGCCAAAAGGAAACCGATGTTCAATGACAACCCTGTAGAGATTGCCGAGCTATCA
TTTTTGATCAAAAGGAAGATTTATGCCATCGAACAAAGTTTAGTGCAATTAAGTCAGCTCAAGAAAACCG
ACGTGAATGGCAACACATCAAATCAATCTTCTAAGCAACCTAGTGCCGTACAGCACTCCAAAAATGTCGT
AAATCTTTTAAACACGCAAATGAAAAACATATCAGGAAGTTTTAAAGACGTATTGGAGGAAAGGCAACGA
CTAGAAATGGCTAACAAAGACAGATGGCAAAAACTAACCACCGACACTGGACATGCACCAGCTGATGACC
AAACGCAAAGCAATCACGCCGCGGACTTGACCACGTATAACAACTCCAACCCATTCATGACCTCACTACT
AGATGAATCCTCAGAAAAGAATAACAACTCGTCCAACCAAGGAGAACTGTCTTTCCCTCAAAACGACTCT
CAACTAATGTTAATGGAAGAGGGACAGTTATCCAATAACGTCTACTTACAAGAAAGAAATAGGGCGGTGG
AGACAATAGAATCCACAATCCAGGAAGTGGGAAATCTCTTCCAACAACTGGCCTCCATGGTTCAAGAACA
GGGCGAAGTAATCCAAAGGATTGATGCAAACGTAGACGACATCGATTTAAACATTAGTGGTGCTCAAAGG
GAACTTTTGAAATACTTCGACAGGATAAAGAGTAATAGATGGTTAGCCGCAAAGGTTTTTTTTATAATCT
TTGTATTTTTCGTTATTTGGGTTTTAGTCAATTAGCGAGATCCTAACTCGAGGCCAATTGGTGCGGCAAT
TGATAATAACGAAAATGTCTTTTAATGATCTGGGTATAATGAGGAATTTTCCGAACGTTTTTACTTTATA
TATATATATACATGTAACATATATTCTATACGCTATAGAGAAAGGAAATTTTTCAATTAAAAAAAAAATA
GAGAAAGAGTTTCACTTCTTGATTATCGCTAACACTAATGGTTGAAGTACTGCTACTTTAATTTTATGCT
GCCAATGAGACGACGGGGTCATCACGGCTCATCATGCGCCAAACAAATGTGTGCAATACACGCTCGGATG
ACTGCATGATGACCGCACTGACTGGGGACAGCAGATCCACCTAAGCCTGTGAGAGAAGCAGACACCCGAC
AGATCAAGGCAGTTAACTAGTGCACTGCAGTACAAATCGTCCCCAACAAAAGTGGGCTCTCAAAATTCAT
CACATTTAAATGCATATAGGAAGAGCAACAGTTGGTTTGCATCTGATGTTCCTTAAAGATTTCGACATAA
TGTGCGAAGTAGATCCCTTCAGCACTGTACTTGTTTTTGCGACTAGATTGTAAATCATTCTTTATTTAAT
CTCTTTCTTTAACTACTGCTTAAAGTATAATTTGGTCCGTAGTTTAATAACTATACTAAGCGAACGCTCT
CTCGAAATTTTTCTTAACGCGTCCTTGTACTGCGTCTAACGCTTTTGCCACTTGGATTTCTATTATAGGA
AATAGTCTCACTTACTGGGCGACGAATTTTCGCGTTTTGATGAAGCACAGGAAGAATTTCTTTATGCTCA
GAAGTTTGACAGCAAGCAAGTTCATCATTCGAACTAGCCTTATTGTTTTAGTTCAGTGACAGCGAACTGC
CGTACTCGATGCTTTATTTCTCACGGTAGAGCGGAAGAACAGATAGATCCCTACATATTGCTACCACTTC
TATTACACAATAGTTTCAATAGCTTGCAGCGTAGCTAAACTCTAAAATTTATCTAAATCACTCATATAAA
CCGAACCCTTCCCCTTCCGCTTATAGTACAGCTGATGCTCCTTCACTATTTTAACATGTGGAATTCTTGA
AAGAATGAAATCGCCATGCCAAGCCATCACACGGTCTTTTATGCAATTGATTGACCGCCTGCAACACATA
GGCAGTAAAATTTTTACAAGCAGTAGCAGAACAGGCCACACAATCGCAAGTGATTAACGTCCACACAGGT
ATAGGGTTTCTGGACCATATGATACATGCTCTGGCCAAGCATTCCGGCTGGTCGCTAATCGTTGAGTGCC
GAGCGGCCGCGATTATCAAAAAGGATCTTCACCTAGATCCTTTTAAATTAAAAATGAAGTTTTAAATCAA
TCTAAAGTATATATGAGTAAACTTGGTCTGACAG
